>Addgene plasmid #105844 | pBad-HPII TAG348 | addgene full sequence | sequence record 205537 | Addgene NGS Result
TACTTTTCATACTCCCGCCATTCAGAGAAGAAACCAATTGTCCATATTGCATCAGACATTGCCGTCACTG
CGTCTTTTACTGGCTCTTCTCGCTAACCAAACCGGTAACCCCGCTTATTAAAAGCATTCTGTAACAAAGC
GGGACCAAAGCCATGACAAAAACGCGTAACAAAAGTGTCTATAATCACGGCAGAAAAGTCCACATTGATT
ATTTGCACGGCGTCACACTTTGCTATGCCATAGCATTTTTATCCATAAGATTAGCGGATCCTACCTGACG
CTTTTTATCGCAACTCTCTACTGTTTCTCCATACCCGTTTTTTGGGCTAACAGGAGGAATTAACCATGGG
GGGTTCTCATCATCATCATCATCATGGTATGGCTAGCATGACTGGTGGACAGCAAATGGGTCGGGATCTG
TACGACGATGACGATAAGGATCGATGGGGATCCGAGCTCGAGTCGCAACATAACGAAAAGAACCCACATC
AGCACCAGTCACCACTACACGATTCCAGCGAAGCGAAACCGGGGATGGACTCACTGGCACCTGAGGACGG
CTCTCATCGTCCAGCGGCTGAACCAACACCGCCAGGTGCACAACCTACCGCCCCAGGGAGCCTGAAAGCC
CCTGATACGCGTAACGAAAAACTTAATTCTCTGGAAGACGTACGCAAAGGCAGTGAAAATTATGCGCTGA
CCACTAATCAGGGCGTGCGCATCGCCGACGATCAAAACTCACTGCGTGCCGGTAGCCGTGGTCCAACGCT
GCTGGAAGATTTTATTCTGCGCGAGAAAATCACCCACTTTGACCATGAGCGCATTCCGGAACGTATTGTT
CATGCACGCGGATCAGCCGCTCACGGTTATTTCCAGCCATATAAAAGCTTAAGCGATATTACCAAAGCGG
ATTTCCTCTCAGATCCGAACAAAATCACCCCAGTATTTGTACGTTTCTCTACCGTTCAGGGTGGTGCTGG
CTCTGCTGATACCGTGCGTGATATCCGTGGCTTTGCCACCAAGTTCTATACCGAAGAGGGTATTTTTGAC
CTCGTTGGCAATAACACGCCAATCTTCTTTATCCAGGATGCGCATAAATTCCCCGATTTTGTTCATGCGG
TAAAACCAGAACCGCACTGGGCAATTCCACAAGGGCAAAGTGCCCACGATACTTTCTGGGATTATGTTTC
TCTGCAACCTGAAACTCTGCACAACGTGATGTGGGCGATGTCGGATCGCGGCATCCCCCGCAGTTACCGC
ACCATGGAAGGCTTCGGTATTCACACCTTCCGCCTGATTAATGCCGAAGGGAAGGCAACGTTTGTACGTT
TCCACTGGAAACCACTGGCAGGTAAAGCCTCACTCGTTTGGGATGAAGCACAAAAACTCACCGGACGTGA
CCCGGACTTCCACCGCCGCGAGTTGTGGGAAGCCATTGAAGCAGGCGATTTTCCGGAATACGAACTGGGC
TTCCAGTTGATTCCTGAAGAAGATGAATTCTAGTTCGACTTCGATCTTCTCGATCCAACCAAACTTATCC
CGGAAGAACTGGTGCCCGTTCAGCGTGTCGGCAAAATGGTGCTCAATCGCAACCCGGATAACTTCTTTGC
TGAAAACGAACAGGCGGCTTTCCATCCTGGGCATATCGTGCCGGGACTGGACTTCACCAACGATCCGCTG
TTGCAGGGACGTTTGTTCTCCTATACCGATACACAAATCAGTCGTCTTGGTGGGCCGAATTTCCATGAGA
TTCCGATTAACCGTCCGACCTGCCCTTACCATAATTTCCAGCGTGACGGCATGCATCGCATGGGGATCGA
CACTAACCCGGCGAATTACGAACCGAACTCGATTAACGATAACTGGCCGCGCGAAACACCGCCGGGGCCG
AAACGCGGCGGTTTTGAATCATACCAGGAGCGCGTGGAAGGCAATAAAGTTCGCGAGCGCAGCCCATCGT
TTGGCGAATATTATTCCCATCCGCGTCTGTTCTGGCTAAGTCAGACGCCATTTGAGCAGCGCCATATTGT
CGATGGTTTCAGTTTTGAGTTAAGCAAAGTCGTTCGTCCGTATATTCGTGAGCGCGTTGTTGACCAGCTG
GCGCATATTGATCTCACTCTGGCCCAGGCGGTGGCGAAAAATCTCGGTATCGAACTGACTGACGACCAGC
TGAATATCACCCCACCTCCGGACGTCAACGGTCTGAAAAAGGATCCATCCTTAAGTTTGTACGCCATTCC
TGACGGTGATGTGAAAGGTCGCGTGGTAGCGATTTTACTTAATGATGAAGTGAGATCGGCAGACCTTCTG
GCCATTCTCAAGGCGCTGAAGGCCAAAGGCGTTCATGCCAAACTGCTCTACTCCCGAATGGGTGAAGTGA
CTGCGGATGACGGTACGGTGTTGCCTATAGCCGCTACCTTTGCCGGTGCACCTTCGCTGACGGTCGATGC
GGTCATTGTCCCTTGCGGCAATATCGCGGATATCGCTGACAACGGCGATGCCAACTACTACCTGATGGAA
GCCTACAAACACCTTAAACCGATTGCGCTGGCGGGTGACGCGCGCAAGTTTAAAGCAACAATCAAGATCG
CTGACCAGGGTGAAGAAGGGATTGTGGAAGCTGACAGCGCTGACGGTAGTTTTATGGATGAACTGCTAAC
GCTGATGGCAGCACACCGCGTGTGGTCACGCATTCCTAAGATTGACAAAATTCCTGCCTGATGGGGTACC
ATATGGGAATTCGAAGCTTGGCTGTTTTGGCGGATGAGAGAAGATTTTCAGCCTGATACAGATTAAATCA
GAACGCAGAAGCGGTCTGATAAAACAGAATTTGCCTGGCGGCAGTAGCGCGGTGGTCCCACCTGACCCCA
TGCCGAACTCAGAAGTGAAACGCCGTAGCGCCGATGGTAGTGTGGGGTCTCCCCATGCGAGAGTAGGGAA
CTGCCAGGCATCAAATAAAACGAAAGGCTCAGTCGAAAGACTGGGCCTTTCGTTTTATCTGTTGTTTGTC
GGTGAACGCTCTCCTGAGTAGGACAAATCCGCCGGGAGCGGATTTGAACGTTGCGAAGCAACGGCCCGGA
GGGTGGCGGGCAGGACGCCCGCCATAAACTGCCAGGCATCAAATTAAGCAGAAGGCCATCCTGACGGATG
GCCTTTTTGCGTTTCTACAAACTCTTTTGTTTATTTTTCTAAATACATTCAAATATGTATCCGCTCATGA
GACAATAACCCTGATAAATGCTTCAATAATATTGAAAAAGGAAGAGTATGAGTATTCAACATTTCCGTGT
CGCCCTTATTCCCTTTTTTGCGGCATTTTGCCTTCCTGTTTTTGCTCACCCAGAAACGCTGGTGAAAGTA
AAAGATGCTGAAGATCAGTTGGGTGCACGAGTGGGTTACATCGAACTGGATCTCAACAGCGGTAAGATCC
TTGAGAGTTTTCGCCCCGAAGAACGTTTTCCAATGATGAGCACTTTTAAAGTTCTGCTATGTGGCGCGGT
ATTATCCCGTGTTGACGCCGGGCAAGAGCAACTCGGTCGCCGCATACACTATTCTCAGAATGACTTGGTT
GAGTACTCACCAGTCACAGAAAAGCATCTTACGGATGGCATGACAGTAAGAGAATTATGCAGTGCTGCCA
TAACCATGAGTGATAACACTGCGGCCAACTTACTTCTGACAACGATCGGAGGACCGAAGGAGCTAACCGC
TTTTTTGCACAACATGGGGGATCATGTAACTCGCCTTGATCGTTGGGAACCGGAGCTGAATGAAGCCATA
CCAAACGACGAGCGTGACACCACGATGCCTGTAGCAATGGCAACAACGTTGCGCAAACTATTAACTGGCG
AACTACTTACTCTAGCTTCCCGGCAACAATTAATAGACTGGATGGAGGCGGATAAAGTTGCAGGACCACT
TCTGCGCTCGGCCCTTCCGGCTGGCTGGTTTATTGCTGATAAATCTGGAGCCGGTGAGCGTGGGTCTCGC
GGTATCATTGCAGCACTGGGGCCAGATGGTAAGCCCTCCCGTATCGTAGTTATCTACACGACGGGGAGTC
AGGCAACTATGGATGAACGAAATAGACAGATCGCTGAGATAGGTGCCTCACTGATTAAGCATTGGTAACT
GTCAGACCAAGTTTACTCATATATACTTTAGATTGATTTAAAACTTCATTTTTAATTTAAAAGGATCTAG
GTGAAGATCCTTTTTGATAATCTCATGACCAAAATCCCTTAACGTGAGTTTTCGTTCCACTGAGCGTCAG
ACCCCGTAGAAAAGATCAAAGGATCTTCTTGAGATCCTTTTTTTCTGCGCGTAATCTGCTGCTTGCAAAC
AAAAAAACCACCGCTACCAGCGGTGGTTTGTTTGCCGGATCAAGAGCTACCAACTCTTTTTCCGAAGGTA
ACTGGCTTCAGCAGAGCGCAGATACCAAATACTGTCCTTCTAGTGTAGCCGTAGTTAGGCCACCACTTCA
AGAACTCTGTAGCACCGCCTACATACCTCGCTCTGCTAATCCTGTTACCAGTGGCTGCTGCCAGTGGCGA
TAAGTCGTGTCTTACCGGGTTGGACTCAAGACGATAGTTACCGGATAAGGCGCAGCGGTCGGGCTGAACG
GGGGGTTCGTGCACACAGCCCAGCTTGGAGCGAACGACCTACACCGAACTGAGATACCTACAGCGTGAGC
TATGAGAAAGCGCCACGCTTCCCGAAGGGAGAAAGGCGGACAGGTATCCGGTAAGCGGCAGGGTCGGAAC
AGGAGAGCGCACGAGGGAGCTTCCAGGGGGAAACGCCTGGTATCTTTATAGTCCTGTCGGGTTTCGCCAC
CTCTGACTTGAGCGTCGATTTTTGTGATGCTCGTCAGGGGGGCGGAGCCTATGGAAAAACGCCAGCAACG
CGGCCTTTTTACGGTTCCTGGCCTTTTGCTGGCCTTTTGCTCACATGTTCTTTCCTGCGTTATCCCCTGA
TTCTGTGGATAACCGTATTACCGCCTTTGAGTGAGCTGATACCGCTCGCCGCAGCCGAACGACCGAGCGC
AGCGAGTCAGTGAGCGAGGAAGCGGAAGAGCGCCTGATGCGGTATTTTCTCCTTACGCATCTGTGCGGTA
TTTCACACCGCATATGGTGCACTCTCAGTACAATCTGCTCTGATGCCGCATAGTTAAGCCAGTATACACT
CCGCTATCGCTACGTGACTGGGTCATGGCTGCGCCCCGACACCCGCCAACACCCGCTGACGCGCCCTGAC
GGGCTTGTCTGCTCCCGGCATCCGCTTACAGACAAGCTGTGACCGTCTCCGGGAGCTGCATGTGTCAGAG
GTTTTCACCGTCATCACCGAAACGCGCGAGGCAGCAGATCAATTCGCGCGCGAAGGCGAAGCGGCATGCA
TAATGTGCCTGTCAAATGGACGAAGCAGGGATTCTGCAAACCCTATGCTACTCCGTCAAGCCGTCAATTG
TCTGATTCGTTACCAATTATGACAACTTGACGGCTACATCATTCACTTTTTCTTCACAACCGGCACGGAA
CTCGCTCGGGCTGGCCCCGGTGCATTTTTTAAATACCCGCGAGAAATAGAGTTGATCGTCAAAACCAACA
TTGCGACCGACGGTGGCGATAGGCATCCGGGTGGTGCTCAAAAGCAGCTTCGCCTGGCTGATACGTTGGT
CCTCGCGCCAGCTTAAGACGCTAATCCCTAACTGCTGGCGGAAAAGATGTGACAGACGCGACGGCGACAA
GCAAACATGCTGTGCGACGCTGGCGATATCAAAATTGCTGTCTGCCAGGTGATCGCTGATGTACTGACAA
GCCTCGCGTACCCGATTATCCATCGGTGGATGGAGCGACTCGTTAATCGCTTCCATGCGCCGCAGTAACA
ATTGCTCAAGCAGATTTATCGCCAGCAGCTCCGAATAGCGCCCTTCCCCTTGCCCGGCGTTAATGATTTG
CCCAAACAGGTCGCTGAAATGCGGCTGGTGCGCTTCATCCGGGCGAAAGAACCCCGTATTGGCAAATATT
GACGGCCAGTTAAGCCATTCATGCCAGTAGGCGCGCGGACGAAAGTAAACCCACTGGTGATACCATTCGC
GAGCCTCCGGATGACGACCGTAGTGATGAATCTCTCCTGGCGGGAACAGCAAAATATCACCCGGTCGGCA
AACAAATTCTCGTCCCTGATTTTTCACCACCCCCTGACCGCGAATGGTGAGATTGAGAATATAACCTTTC
ATTCCCAGCGGTCGGTCGATAAAAAAATCGAGATAACCGTTGGCCTCAATCGGCGTTAAACCCGCCACCA
GATGGGCATTAAACGAGTATCCCGGCAGCAGGGGATCATTTTGCGCTTCAGCCA
Features (pLannotate 1.2.2; 14 found; start..end, strand, type, name):
     28..312     +  promoter       araBAD promoter: araBAD; promoter of the L-arabinose operon of E. coli; the araC regulatory gene is transcribed in the opposite direction (Guzman et al., 1995)
    358..378     +  CDS            capTEV™ (fragment): composite tag for in vivo biotinylation, TEV protease cleavage, and 6xHis tagging
    379..411     +  CDS            T7 tag (gene 10 leader): leader peptide from bacteriophage T7 gene 10 promotes efficient translation in E. coli
    415..438     +  CDS            Xpress™ tag: Xpress™ epitope tag, including an enterokinase recognition and cleavage site
    463..2718    +  CDS            katE: CATE_ECOLI - Experimental evidence at protein level: Swiss-Prot protein existence level 1. Decomposes hydrogen peroxide into water and oxygen; serves to protect cells from the toxic effects of hydrogen peroxide. From Escherichia coli (strain K12).
   2833..2948    +  ncRNA          5S rRNA: Accession: RF00001 - 5S ribosomal RNA
   2952..3038    +  terminator     rrnB T1 terminator: Escherichia coli rrnB; transcription terminator T1 from the E. coli rrnB gene
   3130..3157    +  terminator     rrnB T2 terminator: transcription terminator T2 from the E. coli rrnB gene
   3176..3267    +  promoter       AmpR promoter: bla
   3268..4128    +  CDS            AmpR: β-lactamase; bla; confers resistance to ampicillin, carbenicillin, and related antibiotics
   4299..4887    +  rep_origin     ori: high-copy-number ColE1/pMB1/pBR322/pUC origin of replication
   5073..5213    -  misc_feature   bom: basis of mobility region from pBR322
   5315..5355    -  CDS            rop (fragment): Rop protein, which maintains plasmids at low copy number; rop
   5477..1       -  CDS            araC (across the origin): L-arabinose regulatory protein; araC
