[The description below was written by a language model from this plasmid's Addgene catalogue record and pLannotate feature annotations shown in this document.]
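Description:
pBad-HPII TAG348 is a bacterial expression plasmid built on the Invitrogen pBad backbone for arabinose-inducible production of Escherichia coli hydroperoxidase II catalase (HPII, the katE gene product), an enzyme that breaks hydrogen peroxide down into water and oxygen. The coding sequence was inserted between XhoI and KpnI sites, both retained, and carries an amber (TAG) stop codon in place of the codon at position 348. Transcription is driven by the araBAD promoter, with the divergently transcribed araC regulator on the same plasmid providing arabinose-dependent control. rrnB T1 and T2 terminators lie downstream of the insert. The backbone supplies an N-terminal leader containing a 6xHis tag (annotated as a fragment of a composite His-containing tag), the T7 gene 10 leader that promotes efficient translation, and an Xpress epitope with an enterokinase cleavage site.

The plasmid is maintained in E. coli through a ColE1/pBR322-type origin with the bom region and only a fragment of rop. The catalogue lists it as low copy, although the annotation tool labels this origin family generically as high copy. Selection is by ampicillin via β-lactamase. The catalogue gives a total size of 6476 bp, whereas the sequenced record is 6354 nt, a discrepancy the record does not explain.

The in-frame TAG codon and the associated teaching manual on genetic code expansion indicate use in amber suppression experiments. When an orthogonal suppressor tRNA/aminoacyl-tRNA synthetase pair is supplied separately (none is annotated on this plasmid), a noncanonical amino acid can be incorporated at site 348. This would yield full-length His-tagged catalase, whereas without suppression translation should terminate at that site to give a truncated product.
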