Addgene plasmid #105844: pBad-HPII TAG348
Purpose: expresses E. coli HPII catalase with TAG stop codon at site 348 and N-terminal 6x his tag
Depositing lab: Ryan Mehl. Publication: Chemical Biology & Biochemistry Laboratory : Using Genetic Code Expansion Manual. Mehl R, van Zee K, Kean K. 2020.
Backbone
  Vector backbone: pBad
  Backbone manufacturer: Invitrogen
  Backbone size w/o insert (bp): 4100
  Total vector size (bp): 6476
  Vector type: Bacterial Expression
Growth in bacteria
  Bacterial resistance: Ampicillin, 100 μg/mL
  Growth temperature: 37°C
  Growth strain: DH5alpha
  Copy number: Low Copy
Gene/Insert
  Gene/Insert name: hydroperoxidase II catalase (alt name: HPII)
  Species: E. coli
  Insert size (bp): 2376
  Mutation: TAG stop codon at site 348
  Promoter: pBad/arabinose
  Tag / fusion protein: 6x his tag (N terminal on backbone)
  Cloning method: Restriction Enzyme; 5′ cloning site XhoI (not destroyed); 3′ cloning site KpnI (not destroyed)
  Sequencing primers: 5′ ATGCCATAGCATTTTTATCC; 3′ GATTTAATCTGTATCAGG
Terms and licenses: Academic/Nonprofit Terms; Industry Terms: Not Available to Industry
Depositor comments: Please visit https://openlibrary-repo.ecampusontario.ca/jspui/handle/123456789/838 for Chemical Biology & Biochemistry Laboratory Using Genetic Code Expansion Manual.
How to cite: pBad-HPII TAG348 was a gift from Ryan Mehl (Addgene plasmid # 105844 ; http://n2t.net/addgene:105844 ; RRID:Addgene_105844)
