>Addgene plasmid #105844 | pBad-HPII TAG348 | depositor partial sequence | sequence record 200609 | HPII catalase insert
ATGGGGGGTTCTCATCATCATCATCATCATGGTATGGCTAGCATGACTGGTGGACAGCAAATGGGTCGGG
ATCTGTACGACGATGACGATAAGGATCGATGGGGATCCGAGCTCGAGTCGCAACATAACGAAAAGAACCC
ACATCAGCACCAGTCACCACTACACGATTCCAGCGAAGCGAAACCGGGGATGGACTCACTGGCACCTGAG
GACGGCTCTCATCGTCCAGCGGCTGAACCAACACCGCCAGGTGCACAACCTACCGCCCCAGGGAGCCTGA
AAGCCCCTGATACGCGTAACGAAAAACTTAATTCTCTGGAAGACGTACGCAAAGGCAGTGAAAATTATGC
GCTGACCACTAATCAGGGCGTGCGCATCGCCGACGATCAAAACTCACTGCGTGCCGGTAGCCGTGGTCCA
ACGCTGCTGGAAGATTTTATTCTGCGCGAGAAAATCACCCACTTTGACCATGAGCGCATTCCGGAACGTA
TTGTTCATGCACGCGGATCAGCCGCTCACGGTTATTTCCAGCCATATAAAAGCTTAAGCGATATTACCAA
AGCGGATTTCCTCTCAGATCCGAACAAAATCACCCCAGTATTTGTACGTTTCTCTACCGTTCAGGGTGGT
GCTGGCTCTGCTGATACCGTGCGTGATATCCGTGGCTTTGCCACCAAGTTCTATACCGAAGAGGGTATTT
TTGACCTCGTTGGCAATAACACGCCAATCTTCTTTATCCAGGATGCGCATAAATTCCCCGATTTTGTTCA
TGCGGTAAAACCAGAACCGCACTGGGCAATTCCACAAGGGCAAAGTGCCCACGATACTTTCTGGGATTAT
GTTTCTCTGCAACCTGAAACTCTGCACAACGTGATGTGGGCGATGTCGGATCGCGGCATCCCCCGCAGTT
ACCGCACCATGGAAGGCTTCGGTATTCACACCTTCCGCCTGATTAATGCCGAAGGGAAGGCAACGTTTGT
ACGTTTCCACTGGAAACCACTGGCAGGTAAAGCCTCACTCGTTTGGGATGAAGCACAAAAACTCACCGGA
CGTGACCCGGACTTCCACCGCCGCGAGTTGTGGGAAGCCATTGAAGCAGGCGATTTTCCGGAATACGAAC
TGGGCTTCCAGTTGATTCCTGAAGAAGATGAATTCTAGTTCGACTTCGATCTTCTCGATCCAACCAAACT
TATCCCGGAAGAACTGGTGCCCGTTCAGCGTGTCGGCAAAATGGTGCTCAATCGCAACCCGGATAACTTC
TTTGCTGAAAACGAACAGGCGGCTTTCCATCCTGGGCATATCGTGCCGGGACTGGACTTCACCAACGATC
CGCTGTTGCAGGGACGTTTGTTCTCCTATACCGATACACAAATCAGTCGTCTTGGTGGGCCGAATTTCCA
TGAGATTCCGATTAACCGTCCGACCTGCCCTTACCATAATTTCCAGCGTGACGGCATGCATCGCATGGGG
ATCGACACTAACCCGGCGAATTACGAACCGAACTCGATTAACGATAACTGGCCGCGCGAAACACCGCCGG
GGCCGAAACGCGGCGGTTTTGAATCATACCAGGAGCGCGTGGAAGGCAATAAAGTTCGCGAGCGCAGCCC
ATCGTTTGGCGAATATTATTCCCATCCGCGTCTGTTCTGGCTAAGTCAGACGCCATTTGAGCAGCGCCAT
ATTGTCGATGGTTTCAGTTTTGAGTTAAGCAAAGTCGTTCGTCCGTATATTCGTGAGCGCGTTGTTGACC
AGCTGGCGCATATTGATCTCACTCTGGCCCAGGCGGTGGCGAAAAATCTCGGTATCGAACTGACTGACGA
CCAGCTGAATATCACCCCACCTCCGGACGTCAACGGTCTGAAAAAGGATCCATCCTTAAGTTTGTACGCC
ATTCCTGACGGTGATGTGAAAGGTCGCGTGGTAGCGATTTTACTTAATGATGAAGTGAGATCGGCAGACC
TTCTGGCCATTCTCAAGGCGCTGAAGGCCAAAGGCGTTCATGCCAAACTGCTCTACTCCCGAATGGGTGA
AGTGACTGCGGATGACGGTACGGTGTTGCCTATAGCCGCTACCTTTGCCGGTGCACCTTCGCTGACGGTC
GATGCGGTCATTGTCCCTTGCGGCAATATCGCGGATATCGCTGACAACGGCGATGCCAACTACTACCTGA
TGGAAGCCTACAAACACCTTAAACCGATTGCGCTGGCGGGTGACGCGCGCAAGTTTAAAGCAACAATCAA
GATCGCTGACCAGGGTGAAGAAGGGATTGTGGAAGCTGACAGCGCTGACGGTAGTTTTATGGATGAACTG
CTAACGCTGATGGCAGCACACCGCGTGTGGTCACGCATTCCTAAGATTGACAAAATTCCTGCCTGA
